>Addgene plasmid #57381 | mEos2-Gamma-Tubulin-17 | depositor partial sequence | sequence record 88515 | insert sequence
GACGTCAGATCCGCTAGCGCCACCATGCCGAGGGAAATCATCACCCTACAGTTGGGCCAGTGCGGCAATC
AGATTGGGTTCGAGTTCTGGAAACAGCTGTGCGCCGAGCATGGTATCAGCCCCGAGGGCATCGTGGAGGA
GTTCGCCACCGAGGGCACTGACCACAAGGACGTCTTTTTCTACCAGGCAGACGATGAGCACTACATCCCC
CGGGCCGTGCTGCTGGACTTGGAACCCCGGGTGATCCACTCCATCCTCAACTCCCCCTATGCCAAGCTCT
ACAACCCAGAGAACATCTACCTGTCGGAACATGGAGGAGGAGCTGGCAACAACTGGGCCAGCGGATTCTC
CCAGGGAGAAAAGATCCATGAGGACATTTTTGACATCATAGACCGGGAGGCAGATGGTAGTGACAGTCTA
GAGGGCTTTGTGCTGTGTCACTCCATTGCTGGGGGGACAGGCTCTGGACTGGGTTCCTACCTCTTAGAAC
GGCTGAATGACAGGTATCCTAAGAAGCTGGTGCAGACATACTCAGTGTTTCCCAACCAGGACGAGATGAG
CGATGTGGTGGTCCAGCCTTACAATTCACTCCTCACACTCAAGAGGCTGACGCAGAATGCAGACTGTGTG
GTGGTGCTGGACAACACAGCCCTGAACCGGATTGCCACAGACCGCCTGCACATCCAGAACCCATCCTTCT
CCCAGATCAACCAGCTGGTGTCTACCATCATGTCAGCCAGCACCACCACCCTGCGCTACCCTGGCTACAT
GAACAATGACCTCATCGGCCTCATCGCCTCGCTCATTCCCACCCCACGGCTCCACTTCCTCATGACCGGC
TACACCCCTCTCACTACGGACCAGTCAGTGGCCAGCGTGAGGAAGACCACGGTCCTGGATGTCATGAGGC
GGCTGCTGCAGCCCAAGAACGTGATGGTGTCCACAGGCCGAGACCGCCAGACCAACCACTGCTACATCGC
CATCCTCAACATCATCCAGGGAGAGGTGGACCCCACCCAGGTCCACAAGAGCTTGCAGAGGATCCGGGAA
CGCAAGTTGGCCAACTTCATCCCGTGGGGCCCCGCCAGCATCCAGGTGGCCCTGTCGAGGAAGTCTCCCT
ACCTGCCCTCGGCCCACCGGGTCAGCGGGCTCATGATGGCCAACCACACCAGCATCTCCTCGCTCTTCGA
GAGAACCTGTCGCCAGTATGACAAGCTGCGTAAGCGGGAGGCCTTCCTGGAGCAGTTCCGCAAGGAGGAC
ATGTTCAAGGACAACTTTGATGAGATGGACACATCCAGGGAGATTGTGCAGCAGCTCATCGATGAGTACC
ATGCGGCCACACGGCCAGACTACATCTCCTGGGGCACTCAGGAGCAGCGAATTCTGCAGTCGACGGTACC
GCGGGCCCGGGATCCACCGGTCGCCACCATGAGTGCGATTAAGCCAGACATGAAGATCAAACTCCGTATG
GAAGGCAACGTAAACGGGCACCACTTTGTGATCGACGGAGATGGTACAGGCAAGCCTTTTGAGGGAAAAC
AGAGTATGGATCTTGAAGTCAAAGAGGGCGGACCTCTGCCTTTTGCCTTTGATATCCTGACCACTGCATT
CCATTACGGCAACAGGGTATTCGCCAAATATCCAGACAACATACAAGACTATTTTAAGCAGTCGTTTCCT
AAGGGGTATTCGTGGGAACGAAGCTTGACTTTCGAAGACGGGGGCATTTGCATTGCCAGAAACGACATAA
CAATGGAAGGGGACACTTTCTATAATAAAGTTCGATTTTATGGTACCAACTTTCCCGCCAATGGTCCAGT
TATGCAGAAGAAGACGCTGAAATGGGAGCCCTCCACTGAGAAAATGTATGTGCGTGATGGAGTGCTGACG
GGTGATATTCATATGGCTTTGTTGCTTGAAGGAAATGCCCATTACCGATGTGACTTCAGAACTACTTACA
AAGCTAAGGAGAAGGGTGTCAAGTTACCAGGCTACCACTTTGTGGACCACTGCATTGAGATTTTAAGCCA
TGACAAAGATTACAACAAGGTTAAGCTGTATGAGCATGCTGTTGCTCATTCTGGATTGCCTGACAATGCC
AGACGATAAGCGGCCGCGACTCTAGATCATAATCAGCCATACCACAT
