>Addgene plasmid #57381 | mEos2-Gamma-Tubulin-17 | addgene partial sequence | sequence record 138513 | AllEos-R 5'-GTACCATCTCCGTCGATCAC-3'
TACGGAGTTTGATCTTCATGTCTGGCTTAATCGCACTCATGGTGGCGACCGGTGGATCCCGGGCCCGCGG
TACCGTCGACTGCAGAATTCGCTGCTCCTGAGTGCCCCAGGAGATGTAGTCTGGCCGTGTGGCCGCATGG
TACTCATCGATGAGCTGCTGCACAATCTCCCTGGATGTGTCCATCTCATCAAAGTTGTCCTTGAACATGT
CCTCCTTGCGGAACTGCTCCAGGAAGGCCTCCCGCTTACGCAGCTTGTCATACTGGCGACAGGTTCTCTC
GAAGAGCGAGGAGATGCTGGTGTGGTTGGCCATCATGAGCCCGCTGACCCGGTGGGCCGAGGGCAGGTAG
GGAGACTTCCTCGACAGGGCCACCTGGATGCTGGCGGGGCCCCACGGGATGAAGTTGGCCAACTTGCGTT
CCCGGATCCTCTGCAAGCTCTTGTGGACCTGGGTGGGGTCCACCTCTCCCTGGATGATGTTGAGGATGGC
GATGTAGCAGTGGTTGGTCTGGCGGTCTCGGCCTGTGGACACCATCACGTTCTTGGGCTGCAGCAGCCGC
CTCATGACATCCAGGACCGTGGTCTTCCTCACGCTGGCCACTGACTGGTCCGTAGTGAGAGGGGTGTAGC
CGGTCATGAGGAAGTGGAGCCGTGGGGTGGGAATGAGCGAGGCGATGAGGCCGATGAGGTCATTGTTCAT
GTAGCCAGGGTAGCGCAGGGTGGTGGTGCTGGCTGACATGATGGTAGACA
