[The description below was written by a language model from this plasmid's Addgene catalogue record.]
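Description:
mEos2-Gamma-Tubulin-17 is a mammalian expression plasmid that produces human gamma-tubulin (TUBG1) fused to the photoconvertible fluorescent protein mEos2. It is built on an mEos2 backbone recorded as about 4.75 kb without the insert. Expression of the fusion is driven by the CMV promoter, a strong constitutive promoter in most cultured mammalian cell lines, and the listed 3′ sequencing primer implies that the transcript ends at an SV40 polyadenylation signal. In bacteria the plasmid is maintained at high copy under kanamycin selection, and it carries a neomycin resistance marker so that transfected mammalian cells can be selected with G418 to obtain stable lines. The record does not state on which end of gamma-tubulin mEos2 is placed, the nature of the linker between them (the "17" in the name is not explained), or the cloning method, and no feature table is provided to confirm the origin of replication or other backbone elements.

The construct serves as a centrosome localization marker. Gamma-tubulin is a core component of the microtubule-nucleating complexes concentrated at centrosomes, so the fusion labels these structures in living or fixed cells. mEos2 is a monomeric protein that initially fluoresces green (recorded excitation/emission 505/516 nm) and, after irradiation with violet or near-UV light, converts irreversibly to a red form (569/581 nm). This makes the plasmid suitable for conventional fluorescence imaging of centrosomes, for optical highlighting and tracking of a selected protein pool over time, and for single-molecule localization methods such as PALM, which commonly use mEos-family proteins.
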