Addgene plasmid #57381: mEos2-Gamma-Tubulin-17
Purpose: Localization: Centrosomes, Excitation: 505 / 569, Emission: 516 / 581
Depositing lab: Michael Davidson. Depositing organization: Florida State University, Tallahassee.
Backbone
  Vector backbone: mEos2
  Backbone size w/o insert (bp): 4750
  Vector type: Mammalian Expression
  Selectable markers: Neomycin (select with G418)
Growth in bacteria
  Bacterial resistance: Kanamycin, 50 μg/mL
  Growth temperature: 37°C
  Growth strain: DH5alpha
  Copy number: High Copy
Gene/Insert
  Gene/Insert name: Gamma-Tubulin (alt name: NM_001070.4)
  Species: H. sapiens (human)
  Entrez Gene: TUBG1 (a.k.a. CDCBM4, GCP-1, TUBG, TUBGCP1)
  Promoter: CMV
  Tag / fusion protein: mEos2
  Cloning method: Unknown
  Sequencing primers: 5′ CMV-F; 3′ SV40pA-R
Terms and licenses: Academic/Nonprofit Terms; Industry Terms
Depositor comments: . Excitation = 505 / 569; Emission = 516 / 581
How to cite: mEos2-Gamma-Tubulin-17 was a gift from Michael Davidson (Addgene plasmid # 57381 ; http://n2t.net/addgene:57381 ; RRID:Addgene_57381)
